Addgene plasmid #109412: pBbS8k-RFP_E83K
Purpose: RepA Mutant
Depositing lab: Jay Keasling. Depositing organization: Lawrence Berkeley National Laboratory. Publication: Isolation and characterization of novel mutations in the pSC101 origin that increase copy number. Thompson MG, Sedaghatian N, Barajas JF, Wehrs M, Bailey CB, Kaplan N, Hillson NJ, Mukhopadhyay A, Keasling JD. Sci Rep. 2018 Jan 25;8(1):1590. doi: 10.1038/s41598-018-20016-w. PubMed 29371642.
Backbone
  Vector backbone: pSC101
  Vector type: Bacterial Expression
Growth in bacteria
  Bacterial resistance: Kanamycin, 50 μg/mL
  Growth temperature: 37°C
  Growth strain: DH10b
  Copy number: High Copy
Gene/Insert
  Gene/Insert name: repA
  Species: Synthetic
  Mutation: E83K repA mutation to increase copy number
  Tag / fusion protein: RFP (N terminal on backbone)
  Cloning method: Gibson Cloning
Terms and licenses: Academic/Nonprofit Terms; Industry Terms: Not Available to Industry
How to cite: pBbS8k-RFP_E83K was a gift from Jay Keasling (Addgene plasmid # 109412 ; http://n2t.net/addgene:109412 ; RRID:Addgene_109412)
