[The description below was written by a language model from this plasmid's Addgene catalogue record and pLannotate feature annotations shown in this document.]
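Description:
pBbS8k-RFP_E83K is a 5,368 bp bacterial expression plasmid built on a pSC101 replicon and carrying a point mutation in the plasmid's own replication initiator gene. The pSC101 origin depends on the Rep101 (RepA) protein encoded immediately downstream of it, and the wild-type system normally maintains the plasmid at low copy number. Here repA carries an E83K substitution, introduced by Gibson cloning, that the record states raises copy number, and the plasmid is accordingly catalogued as high copy. Selection is by kanamycin through the neo (nptII) aminoglycoside phosphotransferase gene, which spans the numbering origin of the circular sequence. It is preceded by a short fragment of the Tn5 transposase gene, most likely a remnant of the transposon source of the marker, and followed by a lambda t0 terminator.

The reporter module is an arabinose-inducible cassette. The araC regulator gene is transcribed divergently from the araBAD promoter, which drives mRFP1, a monomeric DsRed derivative, and transcription ends at tandem rrnB T1 and T7Te terminators. Although the catalogue lists RFP as an N-terminal tag on the backbone, the feature table shows mRFP1 as a separate coding sequence on the opposite strand from Rep101, so it appears to be an independent reporter rather than a fusion to RepA. Red fluorescence after arabinose induction could therefore serve as a readout of gene dosage, although the record does not say so explicitly. The construct comes from work isolating and characterising pSC101 origin mutations that increase copy number. It can serve as a higher-copy pSC101-type expression vector in E. coli or as a reference for comparison with other RepA variants.
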