Features (pLannotate 1.2.2; 10 found; start..end, strand, type, name):
    170..264     +  terminator     lambda t0 terminator: transcription terminator from phage lambda
    756..978     +  rep_origin     pSC101 ori: low-copy replication origin that requires the Rep101 protein
   1026..1976    +  CDS            Rep101: RepA protein needed for replication with the pSC101 origin; rep101
   2507..2534    -  terminator     T7Te terminator: phage T7 early transcription terminator
   2550..2621    -  terminator     rrnB T1 terminator: transcription terminator T1 from the E. coli rrnB gene
   2654..3331    -  CDS            mRFP1: monomeric derivative of DsRed (Campbell et al., 2002)
   3381..3665    -  promoter       araBAD promoter: araBAD; promoter of the L-arabinose operon of E. coli; the araC regulatory gene is transcribed in the opposite direction (Guzman et al., 1995)
   3692..4570    +  CDS            araC: L-arabinose regulatory protein; araC
   4577..4681    +  CDS            tnpA (fragment): TN5P_ECOLX - Also known as tnp. Experimental evidence at protein level: Swiss-Prot protein existence level 1. Mediates transposition of transposon Tn5 by a 'cut and paste' mechanism. First, the monomeric transposase binds the 19 bp inverted DNA repeats flanking the transposon. Then, dimerization of the DNA- bound transposase creates a synaptic DNA complex. After nicking of the first DNA strand, excision of the transposon proceeds through a series of intermediates. The transposase then mediates the insertion of the transposon at a new site by strand transfer. The activity of the wild- type tran
   4713..136     +  CDS            neo (across the origin): KKA2_KLEPN - Also known as kan, nptII. Experimental evidence at protein level: Swiss-Prot protein existence level 1. Resistance to kanamycin, neomycin, paromomycin, ribostamycin, butirosin and gentamicin B. From Klebsiella pneumoniae.
>Addgene plasmid #109412 | pBbS8k-RFP_E83K | addgene full sequence | sequence record 212804 | Addgene NGS Result
GGACATAGCGTTGGCTACCCGTGATATTGCTGAAGAGCTTGGCGGCGAATGGGCTGACCGCTTCCTCGTG
CTTTACGGTATCGCCGCTCCCGATTCGCAGCGCATCGCCTTCTATCGCCTTCTTGACGAGTTCTTCTGAG
CGGGACTCTGGGGTTCGAGAGCTCGCTTGGACTCCTGTTGATAGATCCAGTAATGACCTCAGAACTCCAT
CTGGATTTGTTCAGAACGCTCGGTTGCCGCCGGGCGTTTTTTATTGGTGAGAATCCAAGCACTAGGGACA
GTAAGACGGGTAAGCCTGTTGATGATACCGCTGCCTTACTGGGTGCATTAGCCAGTCTGAATGACCTGTC
ACGGGATAATCCGAAGTGGTCAGACTGGAAAATCAGAGGGCAGGAACTGCTGAACAGCAAAAAGTCAGAT
AGCACCACATAGCAGACCCGCCATAAAACGCCCTGAGAAGCCCGTGACGGGCTTTTCTTGTATTATGGGT
AGTTTCCTTGCATGAATCCATAAAAGGCGCCTGTAGTGCCATTTACCCCCATTCACTGCCAGAGCCGTGA
GCGCAGCGAACTGAATGTCACGAAAAAGACAGCGACTCAGGTGCCTGATGGTCGGAGACAAAAGGAATAT
TCAGCGATTTGCCCGAGCTTGCGAGGGTGCTACTTAAGCCTTTAGGGTTTTAAGGTCTGTTTTGTAGAGG
AGCAAACAGCGTTTGCGACATCCTTTTGTAATACTGCGGAACTGACTAAAGTAGTGAGTTATACACAGGG
CTGGGATCTATTCTTTTTATCTTTTTTTATTCTTTCTTTATTCTATAAATTATAACCACTTGAATATAAA
CAAAAAAAACACACAAAGGTCTAGCGGAATTTACAGAGGGTCTAGCAGAATTTACAAGTTTTCCAGCAAA
GGTCTAGCAGAATTTACAGATACCCAGATCACCCGGGAAAAGGACTAGTAATTATCATTGACTAGCCCAT
CTCAATTGGTATAGTGATTAAAATCACCTAGACCAATTGAGATGTATGTCTGAATTAGTTGTTTTCAAAG
CAAATGAACTAGCGATTAGTCGCTATGACTTAACGGAGCATGAAACCAAGCTAATTTTATGCTGTGTGGC
ACTACTCAACCCCACGATTGAAAACCCTACAAGGAAAGAACGGACGGTATCGTTCACTTATAACCAATAC
GCTCAGATGATGAACATCAGTAGGGAAAATGCTTATGGTGTATTAGCTAAAGCAACCAGAGAGCTGATGA
CGAGAACTGTGAAAATCAGGAATCCTTTGGTTAAAGGCTTTGAGATTTTCCAGTGGACAAACTATGCCAA
GTTCTCAAGCGAAAAATTAGAATTAGTTTTTAGTGAAGAGATATTGCCTTATCTTTTCCAGTTAAAAAAA
TTCATAAAATATAATCTGGAACATGTTAAGTCTTTTGAAAACAAATACTCTATGAGGATTTATGAGTGGT
TATTAAAAGAACTAACACAAAAGAAAACTCACAAGGCAAATATAGAGATTAGCCTTGATGAATTTAAGTT
CATGTTAATGCTTGAAAATAACTACCATGAGTTTAAAAGGCTTAACCAATGGGTTTTGAAACCAATAAGT
AAAGATTTAAACACTTACAGCAATATGAAATTGGTGGTTGATAAGCGAGGCCGCCCGACTGATACGTTGA
TTTTCCAAGTTGAACTAGATAGACAAATGGATCTCGTAACCGAACTTGAGAACAACCAGATAAAAATGAA
TGGTGACAAAATACCAACAACCATTACATCAGATTCCTACCTACATAACGGACTAAGAAAAACACTACAC
GATGCTTTAACTGCAAAAATTCAGCTCACCAGTTTTGAGGCAAAATTTTTGAGTGACATGCAAAGTAAGT
ATGATCTCAATGGTTCGTTCTCATGGCTCACGCAAAAACAACGAACCACACTAGAGAACATACTGGCTAA
ATACGGAAGGATCTGAGGTTCTTATGGCTCTTGTATCTATCAGTGAAGCATCAAGACTAACAAACAAAAG
TAGAACAACTGTTCACCGTTACATATCAAAGGGAAAACTGTCCATATGCACAGATGAAAACGGTGTAAAA
AAGATAGATACATCAGAGCTTTTACGAGTTTTTGGTGCATTCAAAGCTGTTCACCATGAACAGATCGACA
ATGTAACAGATGAACAGCATGTAACACCTAATAGAACAGGTGAAACCAGTAAAACAAAGCAACTAGAACA
TGAAATTGAACACCTGAGACAACTTGTTACAGCTCAACAGTCACACATAGACAGCCTGAAACAGGCGATG
CTGCTTATCGAATCAAAGCTGCCGACAACACGGGAGCCAGTGACGCCTCCCGTGGGGAAAAAATCATGGC
AATTCTGGAAGAAATAGCGCTTTCAGCCGGCAAACCGGCTGAAGCCGGATCTGCGATTCTGATAACAAAC
TAGCAACACCAGAACAGCCCGTTTGCGGGCAGCAAAACCCGTACCCTAGGTATAAACGCAGAAAGGCCCA
CCCGAAGGTGAGCCAGTGTGACTCTAGTAGAGAGCGTTCACCGACAAACAACAGATAAAACGAAAGGCCC
AGTCTTTCGACTGAGCCTTTCGTTTTATTTGATGCCTGGAGATCCTTACTCGAGTTTGGATCCTTAAGCA
CCGGTGGAGTGACGACCTTCAGCACGTTCGTACTGTTCAACGATGGTGTAGTCTTCGTTGTGGGAGGTGA
TGTCCAGTTTGATGTCGGTTTTGTAAGCACCCGGCAGCTGAACCGGTTTTTTAGCCATGTAGGTGGTTTT
AACTTCAGCGTCGTAGTGACCACCGTCTTTCAGTTTCAGACGCATTTTGATTTCACCTTTCAGAGCACCG
TCTTCCGGGTACATACGTTCGGTGGAAGCTTCCCAACCCATGGTTTTTTTCTGCATAACCGGACCGTCGG
ACGGGAAGTTGGTACCACGCAGTTTAACTTTGTAGATGAACTCACCGTCTTGCAGGGAGGAGTCCTGGGT
AACGGTAACAACACCACCGTCTTCGAAGTTCATAACACGTTCCCATTTGAAACCTTCCGGGAAGGACAGT
TTCAGGTAGTCCGGGATGTCAGCCGGGTGTTTAACGTAAGCTTTGGAACCGTACTGGAACTGCGGGGACA
GGATGTCCCAAGCGAACGGCAGCGGACCACCTTTGGTAACTTTCAGTTTAGCGGTCTGGGTACCTTCGTA
CGGACGACCTTCACCTTCACCTTCGATTTCGAACTCGTGACCGTTAACGGAACCTTCCATACGAACTTTG
AAACGCATGAACTCTTTGATAACGTCTTCGCTACTCGCCATATGTATATCTCCTTCTTAAAAGATCTTTT
GAATTCCCAAAAAAACGGGTATGGAGAAACAGTAGAGAGTTGCGATAAAAAGCGTCAGGTAGAATCCGCT
AATCTTATGGATAAAAATGCTATGGCATAGCAAAGTGTGACGCCGTGCAAATAATCAATGTGGACTTTTC
TGCCGTGATTATAGACACTTTTGTTACGCGTTTTTGTCATGGCTTTGGTCCCGCTTTGTTACAGAATGCT
TTTAATAAGCGGGGTTACCGGTTTGGTTAGCGAGAAGAGCCAGTAAAAGACGCAGTGACGGCAATGTCTG
ATGCAATATGGACAATTGGTTTCTTCTCTGAATGGCGGGAGTATGAAAAGTATGGCTGAAGCGCAAAATG
ATCCCCTGCTGCCGGGATACTCGTTTAATGCCCATCTGGTGGCGGGTTTAACGCCGATTGAGGCCAACGG
TTATCTCGATTTTTTTATCGACCGACCGCTGGGAATGAAAGGTTATATTCTCAATCTCACCATTCGCGGT
CAGGGGGTGGTGAAAAATCAGGGACGAGAATTTGTTTGCCGACCGGGTGATATTTTGCTGTTCCCGCCAG
GAGAGATTCATCACTACGGTCGTCATCCGGAGGCTCGCGAATGGTATCACCAGTGGGTTTACTTTCGTCC
GCGCGCCTACTGGCATGAATGGCTTAACTGGCCGTCAATATTTGCCAATACGGGGTTCTTTCGCCCGGAT
GAAGCGCACCAGCCGCATTTCAGCGACCTGTTTGGGCAAATCATTAACGCCGGGCAAGGGGAAGGGCGCT
ATTCGGAGCTGCTGGCGATAAATCTGCTTGAGCAATTGTTACTGCGGCGCATGGAAGCGATTAACGAGTC
GCTCCATCCACCGATGGATAATCGGGTACGCGAGGCTTGTCAGTACATCAGCGATCACCTGGCAGACAGC
AATTTTGATATCGCCAGCGTCGCACAGCATGTTTGCTTGTCGCCGTCGCGTCTGTCACATCTTTTCCGCC
AGCAGTTAGGGATTAGCGTCTTAAGCTGGCGCGAGGACCAACGTATCAGCCAGGCGAAGCTGCTTTTGAG
CACCACCCGGATGCCTATCGCCACCGTCGGTCGCAATGTTGGTTTTGACGATCAACTCTATTTCTCGCGG
GTATTTAAAAAATGCACCGGGGCCAGCCCGAGCGAGTTCCGTGCCGGTTGTGAAGAAAAAGTGAATGATG
TAGCCGTCAAGTTGTCATAAGACGTCGGAATTGCCAGCTGGGGCGCCCTCTGGTAAGGTTGGGAAGCCCT
GCAAAGTAAACTGGATGGCTTTCTTGCCGCCAAGGATCTGATGGCGCAGGGGATCATGATCTGATCAAGA
GACAGGATGAGGATCGTTTCGCATGATTGAACAAGATGGATTGCACGCAGGTTCTCCGGCCGCTTGGGTG
GAGAGGCTATTCGGCTATGACTGGGCACAACAGACAATCGGCTGCTCTGATGCCGCCGTGTTCCGGCTGT
CAGCGCAGGGGCGCCCGGTTCTTTTTGTCAAGACCGACCTGTCCGGTGCCCTGAATGAACTGCAGGACGA
GGCAGCGCGGCTATCGTGGCTGGCCACGACGGGCGTTCCTTGCGCAGCTGTGCTCGACGTTGTCACTGAA
GCGGGAAGGGACTGGCTGCTATTGGGCGAAGTGCCGGGGCAGGATCTCCTGTCATCTCACCTTGCTCCTG
CCGAGAAAGTATCCATCATGGCTGATGCAATGCGGCGGCTGCATACGCTTGATCCGGCTACCTGCCCATT
CGACCACCAAGCGAAACATCGCATCGAGCGAGCACGTACTCGGATGGAAGCCGGTCTTGTCGATCAGGAT
GATCTGGACGAAGAGCATCAGGGGCTCGCGCCAGCCGAACTGTTCGCCAGGCTCAAGGCGCGCATGCCCG
ACGGCGAGGATCTCGTCGTGACCCATGGCGATGCCTGCTTGCCGAATATCATGGTGGAAAATGGCCGCTT
TTCTGGATTCATCGACTGTGGCCGGCTGGGTGTGGCGGACCGCTATCA
